>Addgene plasmid #96971 | pMGF130 | addgene full sequence | sequence record 190568 | Addgene NGS Result
GCGTCTGGCTGGCTGGCATAAATATCTCACTCGCAATCAAATTCAGCCGATAGCGGAACGGGAAGGCGAC
TGGAGTGCCATGTCCGGTTTTCAACAAACCATGCAAATGCTGAATGAGGGCATCGTTCCCACTGCGATGC
TGGTTGCCAACGATCAGATGGCGCTGGGCGCAATGCGCGCCATTACCGAGTCCGGGCTGCGCGTTGGTGC
GGATATCTCGGTAGTGGGATACGACGATACCGAAGACAGCTCATGTTATATCCCGCCGTTAACCACCATC
AAACAGGATTTTCGCCTGCTGGGGCAAACCAGCGTGGACCGCTTGCTGCAACTCTCTCAGGGCCAGGCGG
TGAAGGGCAATCAGCTGTTGCCCGTCTCACTGGTGAAAAGAAAAACCACGCTAGCGCCCAATACGCAAAC
CGCCTCTCCCCGCGCGTTGGCCGATTCATTAATGCAGCTGGCACGACAGGTTTCCCGACTGGAAAGCGGG
CAGTGAGCGCAACGCAATTAATGTAAGTTAGCTCACTCATTAGGCACCCCAGGCTTTACACTTTATGCTT
CCGGCTCGTATGTTGTGTGGAATTGTGAGCGGATAACAATTTCACACAGGAAACAGCTATGACCATGATT
ACGGATTCACTGGCCGTCGTTTTACAACGTCGTGACTGGGAAAACCCTGGCGTTACCCAACTTAATCGCC
TTGCAGCACATCCCCCTTTCGCCAGCTGGCGTAATAGCGAAGAGGCCCGCACCGATCGCCCTTCCCAACA
GTTGCGCAGCCTGAATGGCGAATGGCGCTTTGCCTGGTTTCCGGCACCAGAAGCGGTGCCGGAAAGCTGG
CTGGAGTGCGATCTTCCTGAGGCCGATACTGTCGTCGTCCCCTCAAACTGGCAGATGCACGGTTACGATG
CGCCCATCTACACCAACGTGACCTATCCCATTACGGTCAATCCGCCGTTTGTTCCCACGGAGAATCCGAC
GGGTTGTTACTCGCTCACATTTAATGTTGATGAAAGCTGGCTACAGGAAGGCCAGACGCGAATTATTTTT
GATGGCGTTGGAATTAGCTTATCGACTGCACGGTGCACCAATGCTTCTGGCGTCAGGCAGCCATCGGAAG
CTGTGGTATGGCTGTGCAGGTCGTAAATCACTGCATAATTCGTGTCGCTCAAGGCGCACTCCCGTTCTGG
ATAATGTTTTTTGCGCCGACATCATAACGGTTCTGGCAAATATTCTGAAATGAGCTGTTGACAATTAATC
ATCGGCTCGTATAATGTGTGGAATTGTGAGCGGATAACAATTTCACACAGGAAACAGTATTCATGTCCCC
TATACTAGGTTATTGGAAAATTAAGGGCCTTGTGCAACCCACTCGACTTCTTTTGGAATATCTTGAAGAA
AAATATGAAGAGCATTTGTATGAGCGCGATGAAGGTGATAAATGGCGAAACAAAAAGTTTGAATTGGGTT
TGGAGTTTCCCAATCTTCCTTATTATATTGATGGTGATGTTAAATTAACACAGTCTATGGCCATCATACG
TTATATAGCTGACAAGCACAACATGTTGGGTGGTTGTCCAAAAGAGCGTGCAGAGATTTCAATGCTTGAA
GGAGCGGTTTTGGATATTAGATACGGTGTTTCGAGAATTGCATATAGTAAAGACTTTGAAACTCTCAAAG
TTGATTTTCTTAGCAAGCTACCTGAAATGCTGAAAATGTTCGAAGATCGTTTATGTCATAAAACATATTT
AAATGGTGATCATGTAACCCATCCTGACTTCATGTTGTATGACGCTCTTGATGTTGTTTTATACATGGAC
CCAATGTGCCTGGATGCGTTCCCAAAATTAGTTTGTTTTAAAAAACGTATTGAAGCTATCCCACAAATTG
ATAAGTACTTGAAATCCAGCAAGTATATAGCATGGCCTTTGCAGGGCTGGCAAGCCACGTTTGGTGGTGG
CGACCATCCTCCAAAATCGGATCTGGAAGTTCTGTTCCAGGGGCCCCTGCTCGACATCGCTGGAAGCAAC
CATTGCTCCGCCCGGTTTAGAATTAATTTTCTTCTTATTACGTTGAAATCTACGTCCAATGTCTTTTTGC
ATTTTTTACTATAGTCAAAATTCGAGTAATCCCTAATGATCATGGATTCTGTATTCTTAGTGATTGATGT
TGGTTAAGGATAACTTCGGGGGCAACACTCTTACCCAATATACGTTATTTGGGCTGAGGTGACACAAAGC
AATGAGCTGCGCTATGCCTCCTTATAGAGCTTTCTTCCCTTAACCATTATTTGCCACCCACTTTAACTGG
CAAAAAGAAAGAAGGAAAACAAAGATTCGGCACAAAGATAGAGAAATAAGAAATTGCTTTACCTTCGTTT
AGTGAAGTCTTTTATTAAATTTGAAAAGGTGTGTTTGAACAGTGGAATTCAAGCAATTTCCTAAGTATAT
TATAGCTCATTGCTGTAATATTATAAATTTGTATGGGATTGCAATTACGTTCACGAATCAGCAACTTATG
CCAGGTTTCCTTTTTAATGTAGATAAGGATTCATGTAATTAACTAGCTTATATCAGCTTTATACCATTTT
TGATCAGTTTGAATTATTCACCGACATGGAGGCCCAGAATACCCTCCTTGACAGTCTTGACGTGCGCAGC
TCAGGGGCATGATGTGACTGTCGCCCGTACATTTAGCCCATACATCCCCATGTATAATCATTTGCATCCA
TACATTTTGATGGCCGCACGGCGCGAAGCAAAAATTACGGCTCCTCGCTGCGGACCTGCGAGCAGGGAAA
CGCTCCCCTCACAGACGCGTTGAATTGTCCCCACGCCGCGCCCCTGTAGAGAAATATAAAAGGTTAGGAT
TTGCCACTGAGGTTCTTCTTTCATATACTTCCTTTTAAAATCTTGCTAGGATACAGTTCTCACATCACAT
CCGAACATAAACAACCATGGGTAAAAAGCCTGAACTCACCGCGACGTCTGTCGAGAAGTTTCTGATCGAA
AAGTTCGACAGCGTCTCCGACCTGATGCAGCTCTCGGAGGGCGAAGAATCTCGTGCTTTCAGCTTCGATG
TAGGAGGGCGTGGATATGTCCTGCGGGTAAATAGCTGCGCCGATGGTTTCTACAAAGATCGTTATGTTTA
TCGGCACTTTGCATCGGCCGCGCTCCCGATTCCGGAAGTGCTTGACATTGGGGAATTCAGCGAGAGCCTG
ACCTATTGCATCTCCCGCCGTGCACAGGGTGTCACGTTGCAAGACCTGCCTGAAACCGAACTGCCCGCTG
TTCTGCAGCCGGTCGCGGAGGCCATGGATGCGATCGCTGCGGCCGATCTTAGCCAGACGAGCGGGTTCGG
CCCATTCGGACCGCAAGGAATCGGTCAATACACTACATGGCGTGATTTCATATGCGCGATTGCTGATCCC
CATGTGTATCACTGGCAAACTGTGATGGACGACACCGTCAGTGCGTCCGTCGCGCAGGCTCTCGATGAGC
TGATGCTTTGGGCCGAGGACTGCCCCGAAGTCCGGCACCTCGTGCACGCGGATTTCGGCTCCAACAATGT
CCTGACGGACAATGGCCGCATAACAGCGGTCATTGACTGGAGCGAGGCGATGTTCGGGGATTCCCAATAC
GAGGTCGCCAACATCTTCTTCTGGAGGCCGTGGTTGGCTTGTATGGAGCAGCAGACGCGCTACTTCGAGC
GGAGGCATCCGGAGCTTGCAGGATCGCCGCGGCTCCGGGCGTATATGCTCCGCATTGGTCTTGACCAACT
CTATCAGAGCTTGGTTGACGGCAATTTCGATGATGCAGCTTGGGCGCAGGGTCGATGCGACGCAATCGTC
CGATCCGGAGCCGGGACTGTCGGGCGTACACAAATCGCCCGCAGAAGCGCGGCCGTCTGGACCGATGGCT
GTGTAGAAGTACTCGCCGATAGTGGAAACCGACGCCCCAGCACTCGTCCGAGGGCAAAGGAATAATCAGT
ACTGACAATAAAAAGATTCTTGTTTTCAAGAACTTGTCATTTGTATAGTTTTTTTATATTGTAGTTGTTC
TATTTTAATCAAATGTTAGCGTGATTTATATTTTTTTTCGCCTCGACATCATCTGCCCAGATGCGAAGTT
AAGTGCGCAGAAAGTAATATCATGCGTCAATCGTATGTGAATGCTGGTCGCTATACTGCTGTCGATTCGA
TACTAACGCCGCCATCCATGATTCTCGACTGTATTTCTAGCTTTGTATTTATGACATTTTTCATAGCTAA
TACAAAAGTAAGTTAATAATATATTTATCTGAATGCTTATACATATTAAAAATGAAACATAAAATTGGTA
TAATGAGGACTTGTTTGCAAGGTTGATGAAATTTAACTGTATTTCTTATATTAATGTGATTCTTAGTTAT
ACCAAATAAATTATTTTAAAATAAAAACCAAAACCAGTACCATTTTTGATTGAATATGGGCATGTCTAGA
GTAAGAAATTAGCGGAGAAAAAATAGGACATGTCACATAGAAAGGGTATTTAAAAAAAAATAAAGGAATT
CAAAAGGGAGATTCACCCAACATTACGGTTGAAGATTCGTAGTCTGTGTCTTCTTCTTCCTCGTCATCAT
CCAAACCTGGAATTTGTTGCCATTCGTTATAAAATGGTTGAACAATTATAGAAGACTTCGTAAGCCGGTA
AGGATCAAAGGGAAAATAGGCATCCATAGTGTCGAACCCTTCCTCGAGCGGCCGCATCGTGACTGACTGA
CGATCTGCCTCGCGCGTTTCGGTGATGACGGTGAAAACCTCTGACACATGCAGCTCCCGGAGACGGTCAC
AGCTTGTCTGTAAGCGGATGCCGGGAGCAGACAAGCCCGTCAGGGCGCGTCAGCGGGTGTTGGCGGGTGT
CGGGGCGCAGCCATGACCCAGTCACGTAGCGATAGCGGAGTGTATAATTCTTGAAGACGAAAGGGCCTCG
TGATACGCCTATTTTTATAGGTTAATGTCATGATAATAATGGTTTCTTAGACGTCAGGTGGCACTTTTCG
GGGAAATGTGCGCGGAACCCCTATTTGTTTATTTTTCTAAATACATTCAAATATGTATCCGCTCATGAGA
CAATAACCCTGATAAATGCTTCAATAATATTGAAAAAGGAAGAGTATGAGTATTCAACATTTCCGTGTCG
CCCTTATTCCCTTTTTTGCGGCATTTTGCCTTCCTGTTTTTGCTCACCCAGAAACGCTGGTGAAAGTAAA
AGATGCTGAAGATCAGTTGGGTGCACGAGTGGGTTACATCGAACTGGATCTCAACAGCGGTAAGATCCTT
GAGAGTTTTCGCCCCGAAGAACGTTTTCCAATGATGAGCACTTTTAAAGTTCTGCTATGTGGCGCGGTAT
TATCCCGTGTTGACGCCGGGCAAGAGCAACTCGGTCGCCGCATACACTATTCTCAGAATGACTTGGTTGA
GTACTCACCAGTCACAGAAAAGCATCTTACGGATGGCATGACAGTAAGAGAATTATGCAGTGCTGCCATA
ACCATGAGTGATAACACTGCGGCCAACTTACTTCTGACAACGATCGGAGGACCGAAGGAGCTAACCGCTT
TTTTGCACAACATGGGGGATCATGTAACTCGCCTTGATCGTTGGGAACCGGAGCTGAATGAAGCCATACC
AAACGACGAGCGTGACACCACGATGCCTGCAGCAATGGCAACAACGTTGCGCAAACTATTAACTGGCGAA
CTACTTACTCTAGCTTCCCGGCAACAATTAATAGACTGGATGGAGGCGGATAAAGTTGCAGGACCACTTC
TGCGCTCGGCCCTTCCGGCTGGCTGGTTTATTGCTGATAAATCTGGAGCCGGTGAGCGTGGGTCTCGCGG
TATCATTGCAGCACTGGGGCCAGATGGTAAGCCCTCCCGTATCGTAGTTATCTACACGACGGGGAGTCAG
GCAACTATGGATGAACGAAATAGACAGATCGCTGAGATAGGTGCCTCACTGATTAAGCATTGGTAACTGT
CAGACCAAGTTTACTCATATATACTTTAGATTGATTTAAAACTTCATTTTTAATTTAAAAGGATCTAGGT
GAAGATCCTTTTTGATAATCTCATGACCAAAATCCCTTAACGTGAGTTTTCGTTCCACTGAGCGTCAGAC
CCCGTAGAAAAGATCAAAGGATCTTCTTGAGATCCTTTTTTTCTGCGCGTAATCTGCTGCTTGCAAACAA
AAAAACCACCGCTACCAGCGGTGGTTTGTTTGCCGGATCAAGAGCTACCAACTCTTTTTCCGAAGGTAAC
TGGCTTCAGCAGAGCGCAGATACCAAATACTGTCCTTCTAGTGTAGCCGTAGTTAGGCCACCACTTCAAG
AACTCTGTAGCACCGCCTACATACCTCGCTCTGCTAATCCTGTTACCAGTGGCTGCTGCCAGTGGCGATA
AGTCGTGTCTTACCGGGTTGGACTCAAGACGATAGTTACCGGATAAGGCGCAGCGGTCGGGCTGAACGGG
GGGTTCGTGCACACAGCCCAGCTTGGAGCGAACGACCTACACCGAACTGAGATACCTACAGCGTGAGCTA
TGAGAAAGCGCCACGCTTCCCGAAGGGAGAAAGGCGGACAGGTATCCGGTAAGCGGCAGGGTCGGAACAG
GAGAGCGCACGAGGGAGCTTCCAGGGGGAAACGCCTGGTATCTTTATAGTCCTGTCGGGTTTCGCCACCT
CTGACTTGAGCGTCGATTTTTGTGATGCTCGTCAGGGGGGCGGAGCCTATGGAAAAACGCCAGCAACGCG
GCCTTTTTACGGTTCCTGGCCTTTTGCTGGCCTTTTGCTCACATGTTCTTTCCTGCGTTATCCCCTGATT
CTGTGGATAACCGTATTACCGCCTTTGAGTGAGCTGATACCGCTCGCCGCAGCCGAACGACCGAGCGCAG
CGAGTCAGTGAGCGAGGAAGCGGAAGAGCGCCTGATGCGGTATTTTCTCCTTACGCATCTGTGCGGTATT
TCACACCGCATAAATTCCGACACCATCGAATGGCGCAAAACCTTTCGCGGTATGGCATGATAGCGCCCGG
AAGAGAGTCAATTCAGGGTGGTGAATGTGAAACCAGTAACGTTATACGATGTCGCAGAGTATGCCGGTGT
CTCTTATCAGACCGTTTCCCGCGTGGTGAACCAGGCCAGCCACGTTTCTGCGAAAACGCGGGAAAAAGTG
GAAGCGGCGATGGCGGAGCTGAATTACATTCCCAACCGCGTGGCACAACAACTGGCGGGCAAACAGTCGT
TGCTGATTGGCGTTGCCACCTCCAGTCTGGCCCTGCACGCGCCGTCGCAAATTGTCGCGGCGATTAAATC
TCGCGCCGATCAACTGGGTGCCAGCGTGGTGGTGTCGATGGTAGAACGAAGCGGCGTCGAAGCCTGTAAA
GCGGCGGTGCACAATCTTCTCGCGCAACGCGTCAGTGGGCTGATCATTAACTATCCGCTGGATGACCAGG
ATGCCATTGCTGTGGAAGCTGCCTGCACTAATGTTCCGGCGTTATTTCTTGATGTCTCTGACCAGACACC
CATCAACAGTATTATTTTCTCCCATGAAGACGGTACGCGACTGGGCGTGGAGCATCTGGTCGCATTGGGT
CACCAGCAAATCGCGCTGTTAGCGGGCCCATTAAGTTCTGTCTCGGCGCGTCT
Features (pLannotate 1.2.2; 20 found; start..end, strand, type, name):
    509..530     +  protein_bind   CAP binding site: CAP binding activates transcription in the presence of cAMP. E. coli catabolite activator protein
    545..575     +  promoter       lac promoter: promoter for the E. coli lac operon
    583..599     +  protein_bind   lac operator: The lac repressor binds to the lac operator to inhibit transcription in E. coli. This inhibition can be relieved by adding lactose or isopropyl-β-D-thiogalactopyranoside (IPTG). lac repressor encoded by lacI
    619..792     +  CDS            lacZα: LacZα fragment of β-galactosidase; lacZ fragment
   1056..1172    -  CDS            yciV (fragment): RNAAM_ECOLI - Also known as trpH From Escherichia coli (strain K12).
   1248..1276    +  promoter       tac promoter: strong E. coli promoter; hybrid between the trp and lac UV5 promoters
   1284..1300    +  protein_bind   lac operator: The lac repressor binds to the lac operator to inhibit transcription in E. coli. This inhibition can be relieved by adding lactose or isopropyl-β-D-thiogalactopyranoside (IPTG). lac repressor encoded by lacI
   1323..1976    +  CDS            GST26_SCHJA: Experimental evidence at protein level: Swiss-Prot protein existence level 1. GST isoenzymes appear to play a central role in the parasite detoxification system. Other functions are also suspected including a role in increasing the solubility of haematin in the parasite gut. From Schistosoma japonicum (Blood fluke).
   2010..2102    -  CDS            YAQ9_SCHPO (fragment): Experimental evidence at protein level: Swiss-Prot protein existence level 1. From Schizosaccharomyces pombe (strain 972 / ATCC 24843) (Fission yeast).
   2613..4188    +  gene           hphMX6: yeast selectable marker conferring hygromycin resistance
   3991..4188    +  terminator     TEF terminator: Ashbya gossypii TEF terminator
   4553..4798    -  CDS            rrn3 (fragment): RRN3_SCHPO - Protein inferred from homology: Swiss-Prot protein existence level 3. Required for efficient transcription initiation by RNA polymerase I. From Schizosaccharomyces pombe (strain 972 / ATCC 24843) (Fission yeast).
   4765..4804    +  CDS            rop (fragment): Rop protein, which maintains plasmids at low copy number; rop
   4906..4946    +  misc_feature   bom (fragment): basis of mobility region from pBR322
   5051..5155    +  promoter       AmpR promoter: bla
   5156..6016    +  CDS            AmpR: β-lactamase; bla; confers resistance to ampicillin, carbenicillin, and related antibiotics
   6187..6775    +  rep_origin     ori: high-copy-number ColE1/pMB1/pBR322/pUC origin of replication
   6961..7012    -  misc_feature   bom (fragment): basis of mobility region from pBR322
   7019..7096    +  promoter       lacI promoter: lacI
   7097..496     +  CDS            lacI (across the origin): lac repressor; lacI; The lac repressor binds to the lac operator to inhibit transcription in E. coli. This inhibition can be relieved by adding lactose or isopropyl-β-D-thiogalactopyranoside (IPTG).
