[The description below was written by a language model from this plasmid's Addgene catalogue record and pLannotate feature annotations shown in this document.]
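Description:
pMGF130 is an E. coli-propagated plasmid that carries a gene-deletion cassette for the fission yeast Schizosaccharomyces pombe lem2 gene (also known as heh1). The catalogue lists the backbone as a "pGEM GST vector" of the bacterial expression type. The feature table fits a GST-fusion expression backbone: a tac promoter with lac operator upstream of the Schistosoma japonicum glutathione S-transferase coding sequence, a lacI repressor gene with its own promoter, a lac promoter/lacZα segment, and remnants of pBR322-derived bom and rop sequences. The plasmid replicates from a ColE1/pMB1-type origin and is selected with ampicillin through the β-lactamase gene. These bacterial expression elements appear to be carried over from the backbone and are not part of the plasmid's stated purpose; the record lists no promoter for the insert.

The payload, assembled by Gibson cloning just downstream of the GST sequence, is about 2.7 kb. The entire lem2 open reading frame has been removed and replaced with hphMX6, a yeast hygromycin-resistance marker that ends in the Ashbya gossypii TEF terminator. The marker is flanked by S. pombe genomic sequence, detected in the annotation as fragments of an uncharacterised S. pombe protein on one side and of rrn3 on the other. These flanks presumably correspond to the regions neighbouring lem2 and would act as homology arms. After introduction into S. pombe, homologous recombination through these arms would replace chromosomal lem2 with the marker, and hygromycin selection would recover lem2-null strains. The associated study concerns the role of LEM2 in recruiting ESCRT machinery for nuclear envelope closure. The sequenced plasmid is 7,683 nt, close to the catalogued size of roughly 7.5 kb.
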