Addgene plasmid #96971: pMGF130
Purpose: S. pombe lem2 knockout cassette with hygro resistance gene
Depositing lab: Adam Frost & Wesley Sundquist. Depositing organization: University of Utah. Publication: LEM2 recruits CHMP7 for ESCRT-mediated nuclear envelope closure in fission yeast and human cells. Gu M, LaJoie D, Chen OS, von Appen A, Ladinsky MS, Redd MJ, Nikolova L, Bjorkman PJ, Sundquist WI, Ullman KS, Frost A. Proc Natl Acad Sci U S A. 2017 Mar 14;114(11):E2166-E2175. doi: 10.1073/pnas.1613916114. Epub 2017 Feb 27. PubMed 28242692.
Backbone
  Vector backbone: pGEM GST vector
  Backbone size w/o insert (bp): 4800
  Total vector size (bp): 7500
  Vector type: Bacterial Expression
Growth in bacteria
  Bacterial resistance: Ampicillin, 100 μg/mL
  Growth temperature: 37°C
  Growth strain: DH5alpha
  Copy number: Unknown
Gene/Insert
  Gene/Insert name: lem2
  Species: S. pombe (fission yeast)
  Insert size (bp): 2700
  Mutation: whole ORF deletion and replaced with hygro resistance gene
  Entrez Gene: lem2 (a.k.a. SPAC18G6.10, heh1)
  Promoter: N/A
  Cloning method: Gibson Cloning
  Sequencing primers: 5′ CTCGACATCGCTGGAAGCAAC; 3′ ATCCATAGTGTCGAACCCTTC
Terms and licenses: Academic/Nonprofit Terms; Industry Terms: Not Available to Industry
How to cite: pMGF130 was a gift from Adam Frost & Wesley Sundquist (Addgene plasmid # 96971 ; http://n2t.net/addgene:96971 ; RRID:Addgene_96971)
