>Addgene plasmid #96971 | pMGF130 | depositor partial sequence | sequence record 178532 | pMGF130 sequence 6990 bps
NNNNGGAATTGTGAGCGGATAACAATTTCACACAGGAAACAGTATTCATGTCCCCTATACTAGGTTATTG
GAAAATTAAGGGCCTTGTGCAACCCACTCGACTTCTTTTGGAATATCTTGAAGAAAAATATGAAGAGCAT
TTGTATGAGCGCGATGAAGGTGATAAATGGCGAAACAAAAAGTTTGAATTGGGTTTGGAGTTTCCCAATC
TTCCTTATTATATTGATGGTGATGTTAAATTAACACAGTCTATGGCCATCATACGTTATATAGCTGACAA
GCACAACATGTTGGGTGGTTGTCCAAAAGAGCGTGCAGAGATTTCAATGCTTGAAGGAGCGGTTTTGGAT
ATTAGATACGGTGTTTCGAGAATTGCATATAGTAAAGACTTTGAAACTCTCAAAGTTGATTTTCTTAGCA
AGCTACCTGAAATGCTGAAAATGTTCGAAGATCGTTTATGTCATAAAACATATTTAAATGGTGATCATGT
AACCCATCCTGACTTCATGTTGTATGACGCTCTTGATGTTGTTTTATACATGGACCCAATGTGCCTGGAT
GCGTTCCCAAAATTAGTTTGTTTTAAAAAACGTATTGAAGCTATCCCACAAATTGATAAGTACTTGAAAT
CCAGCAAGTATATAGCATGGCCTTTGCAGGGCTGGCAAGCCACGTTTGGTGGTGGCGACCATCCTCCAAA
ATCGGATCTGGAAGTTCTGTTCCAGGGGCCCCTGCTCGACATCGCTGGAAGCAACCATTGCTCCGCCCGG
TTTAGAATTAATTTTCTTCTTATTACGTTGAAATCTACGTCCAATGTCTTTTTGCATTTTTTACTATAGT
CAAAATTCGAGTAATCCCTAATGATCATGGATTCTGTATTCTTAGTGATTGATGTTGGTTAAGGATAACT
TCGGGGGCAACACTCTTACCCAATATACGTTATTTGGGCTGAGGTGACACAAAGCAATGAGCTGCGCTAT
GCCTCCTTATAGAGCTTTCTTCCCTTAACCATTATTTGCCACCCACTTTAACTGGCAAAAAGAAAGAAGG
AAAACAAAGATTCGGCACAAAGATAGAGAAATAAGAAATTGCTTTACCTTCGTTTAGTGAAGTCTTTTAT
TAAATTTGAAAAGGTGTGTTTGAACAGTGGAATTCAAGCAATTTCCTAAGTATATTATAGCTCATTGCTG
TAATATTATAAATTTGTATGGGATTGCAATTACGTTCACGAATCAGCAACTTATGCCAGGTTTCCTTTTT
AATGTAGATAAGGATTCATGTAATTAACTAGCTTATATCAGCTTTATACCATTTTTGATCAGTTTGAATT
ATTCACCGACATGGAGGCCCAGAATACCCTCCTTGACAGTCTTGACGTGCGCAGCTCAGGGGCATGATGT
GACTGTCGCCCGTACATTTAGCCCATACATCCCCATGTATAATCATTTGCATCCATACATTTTGATGGCC
GCACGGCGCGAAGCAAAAATTACGGCTCCTCGCTGCAGACCTGCGAGCAGGGAAACGCTCCCCTCACAGA
CGCGTTGAATTGTCCCCACGCCGCGCCCCTGTAGAGAAATATAAAAGGTTAGGATTTGCCACTGAGGTTC
TTCTTTCATATACTTCCTTTTAAAATCTTGCTAGGATACAGTTCTCACATCACATCCGAACATAAACAAC
CATGGGTAAAAAGCCTGAACTCACCGCGACGTCTGTCGAGAAGTTTCTGATCGAAAAGTTCGACAGCGTC
TCCGACCTGATGCAGCTCTCGGAGGGCGAAGAATCTCGTGCTTTCAGCTTCGATGTAGGAGGGCGTGGAT
ATGTCCTGCGGGTAAATAGCTGCGCCGATGGTTTCTACAAAGATCGTTATGTTTATCGGCACTTTGCATC
GGCCGCGCTCCCGATTCCGGAAGTGCTTGACATTGGGGAATTCAGCGAGAGCCTGACCTATTGCATCTCC
CGCCGTGCACAGGGTGTCACGTTGCAAGACCTGCCTGAAACCGAACTGCCCGCTGTTCTGCAGCCGGTCG
CGGAGGCCATGGATGCGATCGCTGCGGCCGATCTTAGCCAGACGAGCGGGTTCGGCCCATTCGGACCGCA
AGGAATCGGTCAATACACTACATGGCGTGATTTCATATGCGCGATTGCTGATCCCCATGTGTATCACTGG
CAAACTGTGATGGACGACACCGTCAGTGCGTCCGTCGCGCAGGCTCTCGATGAGCTGATGCTTTGGGCCG
AGGACTGCCCCGAAGTCCGGCACCTCGTGCACGCGGATTTCGGCTCCAACAATGTCCTGACGGACAATGG
CCGCATAACAGCGGTCATTGACTGGAGCGAGGCGATGTTCGGGGATTCCCAATACGAGGTCGCCAACATC
TTCTTCTGGAGGCCGTGGTTGGCTTGTATGGAGCAGCAGACGCGCTACTTCGAGCGGAGGCATCCGGAGC
TTGCAGGATCGCCGCGGCTCCGGGCGTATATGCTCCGCATTGGTCTTGACCAACTCTATCAGAGCTTGGT
TGACGGCAATTTCGATGATGCAGCTTGGGCGCAGGGTCGATGCGACGCAATCGTCCGATCCGGAGCCGGG
ACTGTCGGGCGTACACAAATCGCCCGCAGAAGCGCGGCCGTCTGGACCGATGGCTGTGTAGAAGTACTCG
CCGATAGTGGAAACCGACGCCCCAGCACTCGTCCGAGGGCAAAGGAATAATCAGTACTGACAATAAAAAG
ATTCTTGTTTTCAAGAACTTGTCATTTGTATAGTTTTTTTATATTGTAGTTGTTCTATTTTAATCAAATG
TTAGCGTGATTTATATTTTTTTTCGCCTCGACATCATCTGCCCAGATGCGAAGTTAAGTGCGCAGAAAGT
AATATCATGCGTCAATCGTATGTGAATGCTGGTCGCTATACTGCTGTCGATTCGATACTAACGCCGCCAT
CCATGATTCTCGACTGTATTTCTAGCTTTGTATTTATGACATTTTTCATAGCTAATACAAAAGTAAGTTA
ATAATATATTTATCTGAATGCTTATACATATTAAAAATGAAACATAAAATTGGTATAATGAGGACTTGTT
TGCAAGGTTGATGAAATTTAACTGTATTTCTTATATTAATGTGATTCTTAGTTATACCAAATAAATTATT
TTAAAATAAAAACCAAAACCAGTACCATTTTTGATTGAATATGGGCATGTCTAGAGTAAGAAATTAGCGG
AGAAAAAATAGGACATGTCACATAGAAAGGGTATTTAAAAAAAAATAAAGGAATTCAAAAGGGAGATTCA
CCCAACATTACGGTTGAAGATTCGTAGTCTGTGTCTTCTTCTTCCTCGTCATCATCCAAACCTGGAATTT
GTTGCCATTCGTTATAAAATGGTTGAACAATTATAGAAGACTTCGTAAGCCGGTAAGGATCAAAGGGAAA
ATAGGCATCCATAGTGTCGAACCCTTCCTCGAGCGGCCGCATCGTGACTGACTGACGATCTGCCTCGCGC
GTTTCGGTGATGACGGTGAAAACCTCTGACACATGCAGCTCCCGGAGACGGTCACAGCTTGTCTGTAAGC
GGATGCCGGGAGCAGACAAGCCCGTCAGGGCGCGTCAGCGGGTGTTGGCGGGTGTCGGGGCGCAGCCATG
ACCCAGTCACGTAGCGATAGCGGAGTGTATAATTCTTGAAGACGAAAGGGCCTCGTGATACGCCTATTTT
TATAGGTTAATGTCATGATAATAATGGTTTCTTAGACGTCAGGTGGCACTTTTCGGGGAAATGTGCGCGG
AACCCCTATTTGTTTATTTTTCTAAATACATTCAAATATGTATCCGCTCATGAGACAATAACCCTGATAA
ATGCTTCAATAATATTGAAAAAGGAAGAGTATGAGTATTCAACATTTCCGTGTCGCCCTTATTCCCTTTT
TTGCGGCATTTTGCCTTCCTGTTTTTGCTCACCCAGAAACGCTGGTGAAAGTAAAAGATGCTGAAGATCA
GTTGGGTGCACGAGTGGGTTACATCGAACTGGATCTCAACAGCGGTAAGATCCTTGAGAGTTTTCGCCCC
GAAGAACGTTTTCCAATGATGAGCACTTTTAAAGTTCTGCTATGTGGCGCGGTATTATCCCGTGTTGACG
CCGGGCAAGAGCAACTCGGTCGCCGCATACACTATTCTCAGAATGACTTGGTTGAGTACTCACCAGTCAC
AGAAAAGCATCTTACGGATGGCATGACAGTAAGAGAATTATGCAGTGCTGCCATAACCATGAGTGATAAC
ACTGCGGCCAACTTACTTCTGACAACGATCGGAGGACCGAAGGAGCTAACCGCTTTTTTGCACAACATGG
GGGATCATGTAACTCGCCTTGATCGTTGGGAACCGGAGCTGAATGAAGCCATACCAAACGACGAGCGTGA
CACCACGATGCCTGCAGCAATGGCAACAACGTTGCGCAAACTATTAACTGGCGAACTACTTACTCTAGCT
TCCCGGCAACAATTAATAGACTGGATGGAGGCGGATAAAGTTGCAGGACCACTTCTGCGCTCGGCCCTTC
CGGCTGGCTGGTTTATTGCTGATAAATCTGGAGCCGGTGAGCGTGGGTCTCGCGGTATCATTGCAGCACT
GGGGCCAGATGGTAAGCCCTCCCGTATCGTAGTTATCTACACGACGGGGAGTCAGGCAACTATGGATGAA
CGAAATAGACAGATCGCTGAGATAGGTGCCTCACTGATTAAGCATTGGTAACTGTCAGACCAAGTTTACT
CATATATACTTTAGATTGATTTAAAACTTCATTTTTAATTTAAAAGGATCTAGGTGAAGATCCTTTTTGA
TAATCTCATGACCAAAATCCCTTAACGTGAGTTTTCGTTCCACTGAGCGTCAGACCCCGTAGAAAAGATC
AAAGGATCTTCTTGAGATCCTTTTTTTCTGCGCGTAATCTGCTGCTTGCAAACAAAAAAACCACCGCTAC
CAGCGGTGGTTTGTTTGCCGGATCAAGAGCTACCAACTCTTTTTCCGAAGGTAACTGGCTTCAGCAGAGC
GCAGATACCAAATACTGTCCTTCTAGTGTAGCCGTAGTTAGGCCACCACTTCAAGAACTCTGTAGCACCG
CCTACATACCTCGCTCTGCTAATCCTGTTACCAGTGGCTGCTGCCAGTGGCGATAAGTCGTGTCTTACCG
GGTTGGACTCAAGACGATAGTTACCGGATAAGGCGCAGCGGTCGGGCTGAACGGGGGGTTCGTGCACACA
GCCCAGCTTGGAGCGAACGACCTACACCGAACTGAGATACCTACAGCGTGAGCTATGAGAAAGCGCCACG
CTTCCCGAAGGGAGAAAGGCGGACAGGTATCCGGTAAGCGGCAGGGTCGGAACAGGAGAGCGCACGAGGG
AGCTTCCAGGGGGAAACGCCTGGTATCTTTATAGTCCTGTCGGGTTTCGCCACCTCTGACTTGAGCGTCG
ATTTTTGTGATGCTCGTCAGGGGGGCGGAGCCTATGGAAAAACGCCAGCAACGCGGCCTTTTTACGGTTC
CTGGCCTTTTGCTGGCCTTTTGCTCACATGTTCTTTCCTGCGTTATCCCCTGATTCTGTGGATAACCGTA
TTACCGCCTTTGAGTGAGCTGATACCGCTCGCCGCAGCCGAACGACCGAGCGCAGCGAGTCAGTGAGCGA
GGAAGCGGAAGAGCGCCTGATGCGGTATTTTCTCCTTACGCATCTGTGCGGTATTTCACACCGCATAAAT
TCCGACACCATCGAATGGTGCAAAACCTTTCGCGGTATGGCATGATAGCGCCCGGAAGAGAGTCAATTCA
GGGTGGTGAATGTGAAACCAGTAACGTTATACGATGTCGCAGAGTATGCCGGTGTCTCTTATCAGACCGT
TTCCCGCGTGGTGAACCAGGCCAGCCACGTTTCTGCGAAAACGCGGGAAAAAGTGGAAGCGGCGATGGCG
GAGCTGAATTACATTCCCAACCGCGTGGCACAACAACTGGCGGGCAAACAGTCGTTGCTGATTGGCGTTG
CCACCTCCAGTCTGGCCCTGCACGCGCCGTCGCAAATTGTCGCGGCGATTAAATCTCGCGCCGATCAACT
GGGTGCCAGCGTGGTGGTGTCGATGGTAGAACGAAGCGGCGTCGAAGCCTGTAAAGCGGCGGTGCACAAT
CTTCTCGCGCAACGCGTCAGTGGGCTGATCATTAACTATCCGCTGGATGACCAGGATGCCATTGCTGTGG
AAGCTGCCTGCACTAATGTTCCGGCGTTATTTCTTGATGTCTCTGACCAGACACCCATCAACAGTATTAT
TTTCTCCCATGAAGACGGTACGCGACTGGGCGTGGAGCATCTGGTCGCATTGGGTCACCAGCAAATCGCG
CTGTTAGCGGGCCCATTAAGTTCTGTCTCGGCGCGTCTGCGTCTGGCTGGCTGGCATAAATATCTCACTC
GCAATCAAATTCAGCCGATAGCGGAACGGGAAGGCGACTGGAGTGCCATGTCCGGTTTTCAACAAACCAT
GCAAATGCTGAATGAGGGCATCGTTCCCACTGCGATGCTGGTTGCCAACGATCAGATGGCGCTGGGCGCA
ATGCGCGCCATTACCGAGTCCGGGCTGCGCGTTGGTGCGGATATCTCGGTAGTGGGATACGACGATACCG
AAGACAGCTCATGTTATATCCCGCCGTTAACCACCATCAAACAGGATTTTCGCCTGCTGGGGCAAACCAG
CGTGGACCGCTTGCTGCAACTCTCTCAGGGCCAGGCGGTGAAGGGCAATCAGCTGTTGCCCGTCTCACTG
GTGAAAAGAAAAACCACCCTGGCGCCCAATACGCAAACCGCCTCTCCCCGCGCGTTGGCCGATTCATTAA
TGCAGCTGGCACGACAGGTTTCCCGACTGGAAAGCGGGCAGTGAGCGCAACGCAATTAATGTGAGTTAGC
TCACTCATTAGGCACCCCAGGCTTTACACTTTATGCTTCCGGCTCGTATGTTGTGTNNNN
